Addgene plasmid #222937: pOSV00157
Purpose: Kill switch plasmid for DNA sensor construction using Bacillus subtilis
Depositing lab: Ophelia Venturelli. Depositing organization: University of Wisconsin, Madison. Publication: Programming bacteria for multiplexed DNA detection. Cheng YY, Chen Z, Cao X, Ross TD, Falbel TG, Burton BM, Venturelli OS. Nat Commun. 2023 Apr 10;14(1):2001. doi: 10.1038/s41467-023-37582-x. PubMed 37037805.
Backbone
  Vector backbone: ColE1
  Vector type: Bacterial Expression
  Selectable markers: Spectinomycin resistance gene for Bacillus subtilis genomic integration at amyE locus
Growth in bacteria
  Bacterial resistance: Spectinomycin, 50 μg/mL
  Growth temperature: 37°C
  Growth strain: DH5alpha
  Growth instructions: The leaky expression of the toxin on the plasmid could lead to outgrowing mutants. It is suggested that a few colonies can be streaked for growth and plasmid extraction. The plasmid extraction should be done before the OD gets too high.
  Copy number: High Copy
Gene/Insert
  Gene/Insert name: TxpA-RatA toxin-antitoxin
  Species: Bacillus subtilis
  Promoter: Phyperspank
  Cloning method: Gibson Cloning
  Sequencing primers: 5′ CTTGAGGCATCAAATAAAACGAAAG
Terms and licenses: Academic/Nonprofit Terms; Industry Terms: Not Available to Industry
How to cite: pOSV00157 was a gift from Ophelia Venturelli (Addgene plasmid # 222937 ; http://n2t.net/addgene:222937 ; RRID:Addgene_222937)
