[The description below was written by a language model from this plasmid's Addgene catalogue record and pLannotate feature annotations shown in this document.]
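Description:
pOSV00157 is an 8.7 kb Bacillus subtilis integration plasmid built on a high-copy ColE1 backbone and propagated in E. coli as a shuttle intermediate. It is maintained under spectinomycin selection. The feature table also shows a TEM beta-lactamase gene with its AmpR promoter in the backbone, although the catalogue entry lists only spectinomycin. Two fragments of the B. subtilis amyE (alpha-amylase) gene flank the cargo. They act as homology arms, so that double crossover places the cassette in the chromosome at the amyE locus. The spc (aad9) spectinomycin adenylyltransferase gene lies between the arms and selects for integrants.

The payload is the B. subtilis TxpA-RatA type I toxin-antitoxin module, placed under the IPTG-inducible Phyperspank promoter. The annotation shows the txpA toxin reading frame immediately downstream of a lac operator, and a lacI repressor gene is carried within the same integrating region. Toxin expression is therefore held off by LacI and induced with IPTG. TxpA overexpression is annotated as causing lysis of B. subtilis. The RatA antisense RNA is not annotated separately, but a nearby bsrH toxin-like reading frame is detected, presumably part of the cloned genomic segment. Lambda t0 and rrnB T1/T2 terminators insulate the units. Several short backbone hits to TcR, NeoR/KanR, phage T5, yeast and Mycoplasma proteins are fragments and are probably annotation noise or cloning remnants.

The construct serves as the kill switch component for engineering B. subtilis DNA sensor strains for DNA detection. The record also notes that leaky toxin expression from the plasmid can favour the outgrowth of mutants.
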