Features (pLannotate 1.2.2; 22 found; start..end, strand, type, name):
    115..654     +  CDS            amyE (fragment): AMY_BACSU - Also known as amyA. Experimental evidence at protein level: Swiss-Prot protein existence level 1. From Bacillus subtilis (strain 168).
    808..902     -  terminator     lambda t0 terminator: transcription terminator from phage lambda
    954..2035    -  CDS            lacI (fragment): lac repressor; lacI; The lac repressor binds to the lac operator to inhibit transcription in E. coli. This inhibition can be relieved by adding lactose or isopropyl-β-D-thiogalactopyranoside (IPTG).
   2333..2419    -  CDS            bsrH: BSRH_BACSU - Experimental evidence at transcript level: Swiss-Prot protein existence level 2. Possible toxic component of a type I toxin-antitoxin (TA) system; an overlapping antisense RNA has been identified. From Bacillus subtilis (strain 168).
   2802..2978    -  CDS            txpA: TXPA_BACSU - Also known as yqcR, yqdB. Experimental evidence at transcript level: Swiss-Prot protein existence level 2. Toxic component of a type I toxin-antitoxin (TA) system (PubMed:16166525). Overexpression of txpA causes cell lysis; the TxpA protein has been suggested to act on the cell membrane or might possibly block cell wall synthesis (PubMed:16166525). Overexpression in E.coli is not toxic (PubMed:16166525). From Bacillus subtilis (strain 168).
   3005..3021    -  protein_bind   lac operator: The lac repressor binds to the lac operator to inhibit transcription in E. coli. This inhibition can be relieved by adding lactose or isopropyl-β-D-thiogalactopyranoside (IPTG). lac repressor encoded by lacI
   3125..3159    -  terminator     lambda t0 terminator: minimal transcription terminator from phage lambda (Scholtissek and Grosse, 1987)
   3239..3266    -  terminator     rrnB T2 terminator: transcription terminator T2 from the E. coli rrnB gene
   3285..3371    -  terminator     rrnB T1 terminator: Escherichia coli rrnB; transcription terminator T1 from the E. coli rrnB gene
   3389..3405    -  misc_feature   MCS (fragment): pBluescript multiple cloning site
   3701..4462    +  CDS            spc: S9AD_ENTFL - Also known as aad9 From Enterococcus faecalis (Streptococcus faecalis).
   4590..5588    +  CDS            amyE (fragment): AMY_BACSU - Also known as amyA. Experimental evidence at protein level: Swiss-Prot protein existence level 1. From Bacillus subtilis (strain 168).
   5757..5909    +  CDS            ldh (fragment): LDH_MYCPN - Experimental evidence at protein level: Swiss-Prot protein existence level 1. Catalyzes the conversion of lactate to pyruvate. From Mycoplasma pneumoniae (strain ATCC 29342 / M129).
   5902..6198    +  CDS            TcR (fragment): tetracycline efflux protein; tet; confers resistance to tetracycline
   6199..6381    -  CDS            D20 (fragment): CAPSD_BPT5 - Experimental evidence at protein level: Swiss-Prot protein existence level 1. Major capsid protein that self-associates to form 120 hexamers and 11 pentamers, building the T=13 icosahedral capsid which about 860 Angstroms in diameter. Responsible for its self-assembly into a procapsid. The phage does not need to encode a separate scaffolfing protein because its capsid protein contains the delta domain that carries that function. The capsid gains its final stability through the reorganization of the subunits that takes place upon expansion. DNA encapsidation through the portal trig
   6392..6428    -  CDS            NeoR/KanR (fragment): aminoglycoside phosphotransferase confers resistance to neomycin, kanamycin, and G418 (Geneticin®)
   6560..6661    -  CDS            RAF1 (fragment): RAF_YEAST - Experimental evidence at transcript level: Swiss-Prot protein existence level 2. Antagonizes transcriptional repression of recombinase FLP by REP1-REP2. May play a role in plasmid partitioning. From Saccharomyces cerevisiae (strain ATCC 204508 / S288c) (Baker's yeast).
   6657..6716    -  CDS            ENDON_BPT5 (fragment): Experimental evidence at transcript level: Swiss-Prot protein existence level 2. Endonuclease responsible for the single-chain interruptions (nicks) located at specific positions in the minus strand of the viral genome. From Escherichia phage T5 (Enterobacteria phage T5).
   6783..6872    -  CDS            str (fragment): STR_KLEPN - Protein inferred from homology: Swiss-Prot protein existence level 3. The aminoglycoside phosphotransferases achieve inactivation of their antibiotic substrates by phosphorylation. From Klebsiella pneumoniae.
   6896..7484    -  rep_origin     ori: high-copy-number ColE1/pMB1/pBR322/pUC origin of replication
   7658..8515    -  CDS            bla: BLAT_ECOLX - Experimental evidence at protein level: Swiss-Prot protein existence level 1. TEM-type are the most prevalent beta-lactamases in enterobacteria; they hydrolyze the beta-lactam bond in susceptible beta-lactam antibiotics, thus conferring resistance to penicillins and cephalosporins. TEM-3 and TEM-4 are capable of hydrolyzing cefotaxime and ceftazidime. TEM-5 is capable of hydrolyzing ceftazidime. TEM-6 is capable of hydrolyzing ceftazidime and aztreonam. TEM-8/CAZ-2, TEM- 16/CAZ-7 and TEM-24/CAZ-6 are markedly active against ceftazidime. IRT- 4 shows resistance to beta-lactamase in
   8516..8620    -  promoter       AmpR promoter: bla
>Addgene plasmid #222937 | pOSV00157 | addgene full sequence | sequence record 455034 | Addgene NGS Result
AACAAAATTCTCCAGTCTTCACATCGGTTTGAAAGGAGGAAGCGGAAGAATGAAGTAAGAGGGATTTTTG
ACTCCGAAGTAAGTCTTCAAAAAATCAAATAAGGAGTGTCAAGAATGTTTGCAAAACGATTCAAAACCTC
TTTACTGCCGTTATTCGCTGGATTTTTATTGCTGTTTCATTTGGTTCTGGCAGGACCGGCGGCTGCGAGT
GCTGAAACGGCGAACAAATCGAATGAGCTTACAGCACCGTCGATCAAAAGCGGAACCATTCTTCATGCAT
GGAATTGGTCGTTCAATACGTTAAAACACAATATGAAGGATATTCATGATGCAGGATATACAGCCATTCA
GACATCTCCGATTAACCAAGTAAAGGAAGGGAATCAAGGAGATAAAAGCATGTCGAACTGGTACTGGCTG
TATCAGCCGACATCGTATCAAATTGGCAACCGTTACTTAGGTACTGAACAAGAATTTAAAGAAATGTGTG
CAGCCGCTGAAGAATATGGCATAAAGGTCATTGTTGACGCGGTCATCAATCATACCACCAGTGATTATGC
CGCGATTTCCAATGAGGTTAAGAGTATTCCAAACTGGACACATGGAAACACACAAATTAAAAACTGGTCT
GATCGATGGGATGTCACGCAGAATTAAATAGTACATAATGGATTTCCTTACGCGAAATACGGGCAGACAT
GGCCTGCCCGGTTATTATTATTTTTGACACCAGACCAACTGGTAATGCGAGACCGGTCTCGGTAGCGACC
GGCGCTCAGGATCCGTCTTACTGTCCCTAGTGCTTGGATTCTCACCAATAAAAAACGCCCGGCGGCAACC
GAGCGTTCTGAACAAATCCAGATGGAGTTCTGAGGTCATTACTGGATCTATCAACAGGAGTCCAAGCGAG
CTCGATATCAAATTACGCCTAACTCACATTAATTGCGTTGCGCTCACTGCCCGCTTTCCAGTCGGGAAAC
CTGTCGTGCCAGCTGCATTAATGAATCGGCCAACGCGCGGGGAGAGGCGGTTTGCGTATTGGGCGCCAGG
GTGGTTTTTCTTTTCACCAGTGAGACGGGCAACAGCTGATTGCCCTTCACCGCCTGGCCCTGAGAGAGTT
GCAGCAAGCGGTCCACGCTGGTTTGCCCCAGCAGGCGAAAATCCTGTTTGATGGTGGTTAACGGCGGGAT
ATAACATGAGCTGTCTTCGGTATCGTCGTATCCCACTACCGAGATATCCGCACCAACGCGCAGCCCGGAC
TCGGTAATGGCGCGCATTGCGCCCAGCGCCATCTGATCGTTGGCAACCAGCATCGCAGTGGGAACGATGC
CCTCATTCAGCATTTGCATGGTTTGTTGAAAACCGGACATGGCACTCCAGTCGCCTTCCCGTTCCGCTAT
CGGCTGAATTTGATTGCGAGTGAGATATTTATGCCAGCCAGCCAGACGCAGACGCGCCGAGACAGAACTT
AATGGGCCCGCTAACAGCGCGATTTGCTGGTGACCCAATGCGACCAGATGCTCCACGCCCAGTCGCGTAC
CGTCTTCATGGGAGAAAATAATACTGTTGATGGGTGTCTGGTCAGAGACATCAAGAAATAACGCCGGAAC
ATTAGTGCAGGCAGCTTCCACAGCAATGGCATCCTGGTCATCCAGCGGATAGTTAATGATCAGCCCACTG
ACGCGTTGCGCGAGAAGATTGTGCACCGCCGTTTTACAGGCTTCGACGCCGCTTCGTTCTACCATCGACA
CCACCACGCTGGCACCCAGTTGATCGGCGCGAGATTTAATCGCCGCGACAATTTGCGACGGCGCGTGCAG
GGCCAGACTGGAGGTGGCAACGCCAATCAGCAACGACTGTTTGCCCGCCAGTTGTTGTGCCACGCGGTTG
GGAATGTAATTCAGCTCCGCCATCGCCGCTTCCACTTTTTCCCGCGTTTTCGCAGAAACGTGGCTGGCCT
GGTTCACCACGCGGGAAACGGTCTGATAAGAGACACCGGCATACTCTGCGACATCGTATAACGTTACTGG
TTTCATCAAAATCGTCTCCCTCCGTTTGAATATTTGATTGATCGTAACCAGATGAAGCACTCTTTCCACT
ATCCCTACAGTGTTATGGCTTGAACAATCACGAAACAATAATTGGTACGTACGATCTTTCAGCCGACTCA
AACATCAAATCTTACAAATGTAGTCTTTGAAAGTATTACATATGTAAGATTTAAATGCAACCGTTTTTTC
GGAAGGAAATGATGGCCTCGTTTCCACCGAATTAGCTTGCATGCGGCTAGCACTTTACCCTTTTACTTTG
CCGAGCTCAAGGGGTGGGTCTATTTCTTCTTTATATAAGTCAACAGGGCAATTATAAATGACCCGAAAGC
AAGCATAAGCATTAATGCTTGAAATGTTGACACGTGCATCACCCCCTTTCATGAGGGAGTGAGCCAGACC
GCCCTTGAGATGTTGAAAGCCAATATTCATTTATACTAAACCATATTGTACCATAACACTTTCATAATCC
GAGGGTTTTTAATAAAAGAAAAAGGGTTAAGGCTTCTATGATCAGGTCATTTTGAACTCATAGATAAAAA
AAGTAACAAATAAAAGATACAAATAATTATATAATCAATATATATTCATGTTATAATGGTGCCAAGCAAA
AGTATTGCAACTACTGGCGTAAGCTTATAGTTGGTACCACATTACCACATTACCACTTGTTAATGTGTGT
TACTTTCATGAGAAATGCTAAAATATAAAAGCCAGAGTGTGGCAGCACTCTAGCTTTTAAAAAAGAAACT
ACCCTTTAATAGGAGGGTCCTCGTGTAGACACTTTTCCTTTACAGTAATGTAAATAGGATGAGTGTCTTT
TTTTCTAAGCATGAATAATAATGTTAAAAGAGATATTACCCATGTCATAATCCCGCCTATTAAATTGGCA
AAGCCGATCATGACCATTAGAGATTCATAGGTCGACATAGTAGTTCCTCCTTATGTAAGCTTAATTGTTA
TCCGCTCACAATTACACACATTATGCCACACCTTGTAGATAAAGTCAACAACTTTTGCAAAATGAATTGT
GAGTGCTCACATTTACCCTCGAGCAACGTTCTTGCCATTGCTGCATAAAAAACGCCCGGCGGCAACCGAG
CGTTCTGAATTAATTAATCATCGGGAAGATCTTCATCACCGAAACGCGGCAGGCAGCTCTAGAGTTAACA
AGAGTTTGTAGAAACGCAAAAAGGCCATCCGTCAGGATGGCCTTCTGCTTAGCTAGAGCGGCGGATTTGT
CCTACTCAGGAGAGCGTTCACCGACAAACAACAGATAAAACGAAAGGCCCAGTCTTTCGACTGAGCCTTT
CGTTTTATTTGATGCCTCAAGCTAGAGGTCGAATTCCTGCAGCCCTGGCCGAGACCGGTCTCGGAATGGC
GATTTTCGTTCGTGAATACATGTTATAATAACTATAACTAATAACGTAACGTGACTGGCAAGAGATATTT
TTAAAACAATGAATAGGTTTACACTTACTTTAGTTTTATGGAAATGAAAGATCATATCATATATAATCTA
GAATAAAATTAACTAAAATAATTATTATCTAGATAAAAAATTTAGAAGCCAATGAAATCTATAAATAAAC
TAAATTAAGTTTATTTAATTAACAACTATGGATATAAAATAGGTACTAATCAAAATAGTGAGGAGGATAT
ATTTGAATACATACGAACAAATTAATAAAGTGAAAAAAATACTTCGGAAACATTTAAAAAATAACCTTAT
TGGTACTTACATGTTTGGATCAGGAGTTGAGAGTGGACTAAAACCAAATAGTGATCTTGACTTTTTAGTC
GTCGTATCTGAACCATTGACAGATCAAAGTAAAGAAATACTTATACAAAAAATTAGACCTATTTCAAAAA
AAATAGGAGATAAAAGCAACTTACGATATATTGAATTAACAATTATTATTCAGCAAGAAATGGTACCGTG
GAATCATCCTCCCAAACAAGAATTTATTTATGGAGAATGGTTACAAGAGCTTTATGAACAAGGATACATT
CCTCAGAAGGAATTAAATTCAGATTTAACCATAATGCTTTACCAAGCAAAACGAAAAAATAAAAGAATAT
ACGGAAATTATGACTTAGAGGAATTACTACCTGATATTCCATTTTCTGATGTGAGAAGAGCCATTATGGA
TTCGTCAGAGGAATTAATAGATAATTATCAGGATGATGAAACCAACTCTATATTAACTTTATGCCGTATG
ATTTTAACTATGGACACGGGTAAAATCATACCAAAAGATATTGCGGGAAATGCAGTGGCTGAATCTTCTC
CATTAGAACATAGGGAGAGAATTTTGTTAGCAGTTCGTAGTTATCTTGGAGAGAATATTGAATGGACTAA
TGAAAATGTAAATTTAACTATAAACTATTTAAATAACAGATTAAAAAAATTATAAAAAAATTGAAAAAAT
GGTGGAAACACTTTTTTCAATTTTTTTGTTTTATTATTTAATATTTGGGAAATATTCATTCTAATTGGTA
ATCAGATTTTAGAAAACAATAAACCCTTGCATAGGGGGAATCCGTTTAGGCTGGGCGGTGATAGCTTCTC
GTTCAGGCAGTACGCCTCTTTTCTTTTCCAGACCTGAGGGAGGCGGAAATGGTGTGAGGTTCCCGGGGAA
AAGCCAAATAGGCGATCGCGGGAGTGCTTTATTTGAAGATCAGGCTATCACTGCGGTCAATAGATTTCAC
AATGTGATGGCTGGACAGCCTGAGGAACTCTCGAACCCGAATGGAAACAACCAGATATTTATGAATCAGC
GCGGCTCACATGGCGTTGTGCTGGCAAATGCAGGTTCATCCTCTGTCTCTATCAATACGGCAACAAAATT
GCCTGATGGCAGGTATGACAATAAAGCTGGAGCGGGTTCATTTCAAGTGAACGATGGTAAACTGACAGGC
ACGATCAATGCCAGGTCTGTAGCTGTGCTTTATCCTGATGATATTGCAAAAGCGCCTCATGTTTTCCTTG
AGAATTACAAAACAGGTGTAACACATTCTTTCAATGATCAACTGACGATTACCTTGCGTGCAGATGCGAA
TACAACAAAAGCCGTTTATCAAATCAATAATGGACCAGAGACGGCGTTTAAGGATGGAGATCAATTCACA
ATCGGAAAAGGAGATCCATTTGGCAAAACATACACCATCATGTTAAAAGGAACGAACAGTGATGGTGTAA
CGAGGACCGAGAAATACAGTTTTGTTAAAAGAGATCCAGCGTCGGCCAAAACCATCGGCTATCAAAATCC
GAATCATTGGAGCCAGGTAAATGCTTATATCTATAAACATGATGGGAGCCGAGTAATTGAATTGACCGGA
TCTTGGCCTGGAAAACCAATGACTAAAAATGCAGACGGAATTTACACGCTGACGCTGCCTGCGGACACGG
ATACAACCAACGCAAAAGTGATTTTTAATAATGGCAGCGCCCAAGTGCCCGGTCAGAATCAGCCTGGCTT
TGATTACGTGCTAAATGGTTTATATAATGACTCGGGCTTAAGCGGTTCTCTTCCCCATTGAGGGCAAGGC
TAGACGGGACTTACCGAAAGAAACCATCAATGATGGTTTCTTTTTTGTTCATAAATCAGACAAAACTTTT
CTCTTGCAAAAGTTTGTGAAGTGTTGCACAATATAAATGTGAAATACTTCACAAACAAAAAGACATCAAA
GAGAAACATACCCTGCAAGGATGCTGATATTGTCTGCATTTGCGCCGGAGCAAACCAAAAACCTGGTGAG
ACACGCCTTGAATTAGTAGAAAAGAACTTGAAGATTTTCAAAGGCATCGTTAGTGAAGTCATGGCGAGCG
GATTTGACGGCATTTTCTTAGTCGCGACGCGAGGCTGGATGGCCTTCCCCATTATGATTCTTCTCGCTTC
CGGCGGCATCGGGATGCCCGCGTTGCAGGCCATGCTGTCCAGGCAGGTAGATGACGACCATCAGGGACAG
CTTCAAGGATCGCTCGCGGCTCTTACCAGCCTAACTTCGATCATTGGACCGCTGATCGTCACGGCGATTT
ATGCCGCCTCGGCGAGCACATGGAACGGGTTGGCATGGATTGTAGGCGCCGCCCTATACCTTGTCTGCCT
CCCCGCGTTGCGTCGCGGTGCATGGAGCCGGGCCACCTACTGAAGTGGATTTCTTTAAGAGCTCCTTTAA
CTTCCTCACCAGTAGTTGTATCGGTACCATAAGTAGAAGCAGCAACCCAAGTAGCTTTACCAGCATCCGG
TTCAACCAGCATAGTAAGAATCTTACTGGACATCGGCAGTTCTTCGAACAGTGCGCCAACTACCAGCTCT
TTCTGCAGTTCATTCAGGGCACCGGAGAACCTGCGTGCAATCCATCTTGTTCAATCATGCGAAACGATCC
TCATCCTGTCTCTTGATCCATGGATTACGCGTTAACCCGGGCCCGCGGATGCATATGATCAGATCTTAAG
GCCTAGGTCTAGAGTCTTTGTTTTGACGCCATTAGCGTACGTAACAATCCTCGTTAAAGGACAAGGACCT
GAGCGGAAGTGTATCGTACAGTAGACGGAGTATACTAGTATAGTCTATAGTCCGTGGAATTATTATATTT
ATCTCCGACGATATTCTCATCAGTGAAATCCAGCTGGAGTTCTTTAGCAAATTTTTTTATTAGCTGAACT
TAGTATTAGTGGCCATACTCCTCCAATCCAAAGCTATTTAGAAAGATTACTATATCCTCAAACAGGCGGT
AACCGGCCTCTTCATCGGGAATGCGCGCGACCTTCAGCATCGCCGGCATGTCCCCCTGGCGGACGGGAAG
TATCCAGCTCGAGGTCGGGCCGCGTTGCTGGCGTTTTTCCATAGGCTCCGCCCCCCTGACGAGCATCACA
AAAATCGACGCTCAAGTCAGAGGTGGCGAAACCCGACAGGACTATAAAGATACCAGGCGTTTCCCCCTGG
AAGCTCCCTCGTGCGCTCTCCTGTTCCGACCCTGCCGCTTACCGGATACCTGTCCGCCTTTCTCCCTTCG
GGAAGCGTGGCGCTTTCTCATAGCTCACGCTGTAGGTATCTCAGTTCGGTGTAGGTCGTTCGCTCCAAGC
TGGGCTGTGTGCACGAACCCCCCGTTCAGCCCGACCGCTGCGCCTTATCCGGTAACTATCGTCTTGAGTC
CAACCCGGTAAGACACGACTTATCGCCACTGGCAGCAGCCACTGGTAACAGGATTAGCAGAGCGAGGTAT
GTAGGCGGTGCTACAGAGTTCTTGAAGTGGTGGCCTAACTACGGCTACACTAGAAGGACAGTATTTGGTA
TCTGCGCTCTGCTGAAGCCAGTTACCTTCGGAAAAAGAGTTGGTAGCTCTTGATCCGGCAAACAAACCAC
CGCTGGTAGCGGTGGTTTTTTTGTTTGCAAGCAGCAGATTACGCGCAGAAAAAAAGGATCTCAAGAAGAT
CCTTTGATCTTTTCTACGGGGTCTGACGCTCAGTGGAACGAAAACTCACGTTAAGGGATTTTGGTCATGA
GATTATCAAAAAGGATCTTCACCTAGATCCTTTTAAATTAAAAATGAAGTTTTAAATCAATCTAAAGTAT
ATATGAGTAAACTTGGTCTGACAGTTACCAATGCTTAATCAGTGAGGCACCTATCTCAGCGATCTGTCTA
TTTCGTTCATCCATAGTTGCCTGACTCCCCGTCGTGTAGATAACTACGATACGGGAGGGCTTACCATCTG
GCCCCAGTGCTGCAATGATACCGCGAGATCCACGCTCACCGGCTCCAGATTTATCAGCAATAAACCAGCC
AGCCGGAAGGGCCGAGCGCAGAAGTGGTCCTGCAACTTTATCCGCCTCCATCCAGTCTATTAATTGTTGC
CGGGAAGCTAGAGTAAGTAGTTCGCCAGTTAATAGTTTGCGCAACGTTGTTGCCATTGCTGCAGGCATCG
TGGTGTCACGCTCGTCGTTTGGTATGGCTTCATTCAGCTCCGGTTCCCAACGATCAAGGCGAGTTACATG
ATCCCCCATGTTGTGCAAAAAAGCGGTTAGCTCCTTCGGTCCTCCGATCGTTGTCAGAAGTAAGTTGGCC
GCAGTGTTATCACTCATGGTTATGGCAGCACTGCATAATTCTCTTACTGTCATGCCATCCGTAAGATGCT
TTTCTGTGACTGGTGAGTACTCAACCAAGTCATTCTGAGAATAGTGTATGCGGCGACCGAGTTGCTCTTG
CCCGGCGTCAACACGGGATAATACCGCGCCACATAGCAGAACTTTAAAAGTGCTCATCATTGGAAAACGT
TCTTCGGGGCGAAAACTCTCAAGGATCTTACCGCTGTTGAGATCCAGTTCGATGTAACCCACTCGTGCAC
CCAACTGATCTTCAGCATCTTTTACTTTCACCAGCGTTTCTGGGTGAGCAAAAACAGGAAGGCAAAATGC
CGCAAAAAAGGGAATAAGGGCGACACGGAAATGTTGAATACTCATACTCTTCCTTTTTCAATATTATTGA
AGCATTTATCAGGGTTATTGTCTCATGAGCGGATACATATTTGAATGTATTTAGAAAAATAAACAAATAG
GGGTTCCGCGCACATTTCCCCGAAAAGTGCCACCTGACGTCTAAGAAACCATTATTATCATGACATTAAC
CTATAAAAATAGGCGTATCACGAGGCCCTTTCGTCTTCAAGAATT
